Addgene plasmid #144228: TFORF2752
Purpose: Lentiviral vector for overexpressing transcription factor ORFs with unique 24-bp barcodes. Barcodes facilitate identification of transcription factors in pooled screens.
Depositing lab: Feng Zhang. Depositing organization: Broad Institute. Publication: A transcription factor atlas of directed differentiation. Joung J, Ma S, Tay T, Geiger-Schuller KR, Kirchgatterer PC, Verdine VK, Guo B, Arias-Garcia MA, Allen WE, Singh A, Kuksenko O, Abudayyeh OO, Gootenberg JS, Fu Z, Macrae RK, Buenrostro JD, Regev A, Zhang F. Cell. 2023 Jan 5;186(1):209-229.e26. doi: 10.1016/j.cell.2022.11.026. PubMed 36608654.
Backbone
  Vector backbone: pLX_TRC317
  Backbone manufacturer: Broad Institute Genetic Perturbation Platform
  Backbone size w/o insert (bp): 8264
  Vector type: Mammalian Expression, Lentiviral
  Selectable markers: Puromycin
Growth in bacteria
  Bacterial resistance: Ampicillin, 100 μg/mL
  Growth temperature: 37°C
  Growth strain: NEB Stable
  Copy number: High Copy
Gene/Insert
  Gene/Insert name: ZNF444
  Species: H. sapiens (human)
  Insert size (bp): 1082
  Entrez Gene: ZNF444 (a.k.a. EZF-2, EZF2, ZSCAN17)
  Promoter: EF1a
  Cloning method: Unknown
  Sequencing primers: 5′ GGGTGGAGACTGAAGTTAGGCCAG; 3′ CACATAGCGTAAAAGGAGCAACATAG
Terms and licenses: Academic/Nonprofit Terms; Industry Terms: Not Available to Industry
Depositor comments: NM_001253792,ENST00000592949 . The transcription factor ORF portion of this plasmid was synthesized by Genewiz. Please test multiple small colonies in case of plasmid recombination. To make this collection available in a timely manner, a portion of this collection was not fully sequenced by Addgene. If an Addgene verified full plasmid sequence is not available, please contact us prior to placing an order to request the full sequence.
How to cite: TFORF2752 was a gift from Feng Zhang (Addgene plasmid # 144228 ; http://n2t.net/addgene:144228 ; RRID:Addgene_144228)
