[The description below was written by a language model from this plasmid's Addgene catalogue record and pLannotate feature annotations shown in this document.]
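Description:
TFORF2752 is a lentiviral mammalian expression plasmid built on the pLX_TRC317 backbone and carrying the human zinc-finger transcription factor ZNF444 (also known as EZF2 or ZSCAN17). It belongs to a large collection of barcoded transcription factor ORF constructs. In bacteria it is maintained through a high-copy ColE1/pUC-type origin and selected with ampicillin via the β-lactamase gene. An f1 origin and leftover lac, T7 and T3 cloning-vector elements are also present in the backbone. The depositor notes that recombination can occur during propagation, as is common for LTR-containing plasmids.

The transfer cassette has a third-generation layout. An RSV promoter fused to a truncated HIV-1 5' LTR drives genomic RNA production in packaging cells. It is followed by the Ψ packaging signal with a gag fragment, the Rev response element for nuclear export, a cPPT/CTS element and a self-inactivating ΔU3 3' LTR, with an SV40 polyadenylation signal downstream. Within the provirus, an SV40 early promoter drives puromycin N-acetyltransferase for selecting transduced cells. A separate EF-1α promoter drives constitutive expression of the synthesized ZNF444 ORF, and a WPRE downstream enhances transcript stability and expression. The annotated coding region is slightly shorter than the catalogued insert size. This would be consistent with the insert also including the unique 24-bp barcode and flanking sequence, although the barcode is not annotated in the feature table; the short U6 promoter fragment annotated just after the ORF lies in this flanking region. The construct is intended for overexpressing ZNF444 alone or in pooled screens, such as directed differentiation studies, where the barcode identifies which transcription factor each cell received.
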