Features (pLannotate 1.2.2; 31 found; start..end, strand, type, name):
      5..231     +  promoter       RSV promoter: Rous sarcoma virus enhancer/promoter
    232..412     +  LTR            5' LTR (truncated): truncated 5' long terminal repeat (LTR) from HIV-1
    459..584     +  misc_feature   HIV-1 Ψ: packaging signal of human immunodeficiency virus type 1
    568..931     +  CDS            HIV-1 gag (fragment): gag protein from human immunodeficiency virus 1; gag
   1077..1310    +  misc_feature   RRE: The Rev response element (RRE) of HIV-1 allows for Rev-dependent mRNA export from the nucleus to the cytoplasm.
   1687..1713    +  CDS            Rev (fragment): human immunodeficiency virus 1 (HIV-1) Rev protein; rev; enhances nuclear export of unspliced and incompletely spliced viral mRNAs
   1720..1743    +  promoter       SV40 promoter (fragment): SV40 early promoter
   1744..1815    +  promoter       SV40 promoter (fragment): SV40 enhancer and early promoter
   1839..1974    +  rep_origin     SV40 ori: SV40 origin of replication
   2020..2616    +  CDS            PuroR (fragment): puromycin N-acetyltransferase; pac from Streptomyces; confers resistance to puromycin
   2665..2782    +  misc_feature   cPPT/CTS: central polypurine tract and central termination sequence of HIV-1
   2847..2913    +  CDS            small t antigen (fragment): SV40 (simian virus 40) small t antigen
   2920..4098    +  promoter       EF-1α promoter: strong constitutive promoter for human elongation factor EF-1α
   4115..5092    +  CDS            ZNF444: ZN444_HUMAN - Also known as EZF2, ZSCAN17. Experimental evidence at protein level: Swiss-Prot protein existence level 1. Transcriptional regulator. Binds to the 5'-flanking critical region of the SCARF1 promoter. From Homo sapiens (Human).
   5108..5161    +  promoter       U6 promoter (fragment): RNA polymerase III promoter for human U6 snRNA
   5203..5791    +  misc_feature   WPRE: woodchuck hepatitis virus posttranscriptional regulatory element
   5842..5861    +  misc_feature   cPPT/CTS (fragment): central polypurine tract and central termination sequence of HIV-1
   5863..6096    +  LTR            3' LTR (ΔU3): self-inactivating 3' long terminal repeat (LTR) from HIV-1
   6174..6295    +  polyA_signal   SV40 poly(A) signal: SV40 polyadenylation signal
   6335..6470    +  rep_origin     SV40 ori: SV40 origin of replication
   6491..6509    -  promoter       T7 promoter: promoter for bacteriophage T7 RNA polymerase
   6517..6672    +  CDS            lacZα (fragment): LacZα fragment of β-galactosidase; lacZ fragment
   6677..7105    +  rep_origin     f1 ori (sequence partly withheld): f1 bacteriophage origin of replication; arrow indicates direction of (+) strand synthesis
   7158..7262    +  promoter       AmpR promoter: bla
   7263..8123    +  CDS            AmpR: β-lactamase; bla; confers resistance to ampicillin, carbenicillin, and related antibiotics
   8294..8882    +  rep_origin     ori: high-copy-number ColE1/pMB1/pBR322/pUC origin of replication
   9065..9157    +  CDS            lacI (fragment): lac repressor; lacI; The lac repressor binds to the lac operator to inhibit transcription in E. coli. This inhibition can be relieved by adding lactose or isopropyl-β-D-thiogalactopyranoside (IPTG).
   9170..9191    +  protein_bind   CAP binding site: CAP binding activates transcription in the presence of cAMP. E. coli catabolite activator protein
   9206..9236    +  promoter       lac promoter: promoter for the E. coli lac operon
   9244..9260    +  protein_bind   lac operator: The lac repressor binds to the lac operator to inhibit transcription in E. coli. This inhibition can be relieved by adding lactose or isopropyl-β-D-thiogalactopyranoside (IPTG). lac repressor encoded by lacI
   9305..9323    +  promoter       T3 promoter: promoter for bacteriophage T3 RNA polymerase
>Addgene plasmid #144228 | TFORF2752 | addgene full sequence | sequence record 404122 | Addgene NGS Result
TTAATGTAGTCTTATGCAATACTCTTGTAGTCTTGCAACATGGTAACGATGAGTTAGCAACATGCCTTAC
AAGGAGAGAAAAAGCACCGTGCATGCCGATTGGTGGAAGTAAGGTGGTACGATCGTGCCTTATTAGGAAG
GCAACAGACGGGTCTGACATGGATTGGACGAACCACTGAATTGCCGCATTGCAGAGATATTGTATTTAAG
TGCCTAGCTCGATACATAAACGGGTCTCTCTGGTTAGACCAGATCTGAGCCTGGGAGCTCTCTGGCTAAC
TAGGGAACCCACTGCTTAAGCCTCAATAAAGCTTGCCTTGAGTGCTTCAAGTAGTGTGTGCCCGTCTGTT
GTGTGACTCTGGTAACTAGAGATCCCTCAGACCCTTTTAGTCAGTGTGGAAAATCTCTAGCAGTGGCGCC
CGAACAGGGACTTGAAAGCGAAAGGGAAACCAGAGGAGCTCTCTCGACGCAGGACTCGGCTTGCTGAAGC
GCGCACGGCAAGAGGCGAGGGGCGGCGACTGGTGAGTACGCCAAAAATTTTGACTAGCGGAGGCTAGAAG
GAGAGAGATGGGTGCGAGAGCGTCAGTATTAAGCGGGGGAGAATTAGATCGCGATGGGAAAAAATTCGGT
TAAGGCCAGGGGGAAAGAAAAAATATAAATTAAAACATATAGTATGGGCAAGCAGGGAGCTAGAACGATT
CGCAGTTAATCCTGGCCTGTTAGAAACATCAGAAGGCTGTAGACAAATACTGGGACAGCTACAACCATCC
CTTCAGACAGGATCAGAAGAACTTAGATCATTATATAATACAGTAGCAACCCTCTATTGTGTGCATCAAA
GGATAGAGATAAAAGACACCAAGGAAGCTTTAGACAAGATAGAGGAAGAGCAAAACAAAAGTAAGACCAC
CGCACAGCAAGCGGCCGCTGATCTTCAGACCTGGAGGAGGAGATATGAGGGACAATTGGAGAAGTGAATT
ATATAAATATAAAGTAGTAAAAATTGAACCATTAGGAGTAGCACCCACCAAGGCAAAGAGAAGAGTGGTG
CAGAGAGAAAAAAGAGCAGTGGGAATAGGAGCTTTGTTCCTTGGGTTCTTGGGAGCAGCAGGAAGCACTA
TGGGCGCAGCGTCAATGACGCTGACGGTACAGGCCAGACAATTATTGTCTGGTATAGTGCAGCAGCAGAA
CAATTTGCTGAGGGCTATTGAGGCGCAACAGCATCTGTTGCAACTCACAGTCTGGGGCATCAAGCAGCTC
CAGGCAAGAATCCTGGCTGTGGAAAGATACCTAAAGGATCAACAGCTCCTGGGGATTTGGGGTTGCTCTG
GAAAACTCATTTGCACCACTGCTGTGCCTTGGAATGCTAGTTGGAGTAATAAATCTCTGGAACAGATTTG
GAATCACACGACCTGGATGGAGTGGGACAGAGAAATTAACAATTACACAAGCTTAATACACTCCTTAATT
GAAGAATCGCAAAACCAGCAAGAAAAGAATGAACAAGAATTATTGGAATTAGATAAATGGGCAAGTTTGT
GGAATTGGTTTAACATAACAAATTGGCTGTGGTATATAAAATTATTCATAATGATAGTAGGAGGCTTGGT
AGGTTTAAGAATAGTTTTTGCTGTACTTTCTATAGTGAATAGAGTTAGGCAGGGATATTCACCATTATCG
TTTCAGACCCACCTCCCAACCCCGAGGGGACCCATGCATTGCATCTCAATTAGTCAGCAACCAGGTGTGG
AAAGTCCCCAGGCTCCCCAGCAGGCAGAAGTATGCAAAGCATGCGTCTCAATTAGTCAGCAACCATAGTC
CCGCCCCTAACTCCGCCCATCCCGCCCCTAACTCCGCCCAGTTCCGCCCATTCTCCGCCCCATGGCTGAC
TAATTTTTTTTATTTATGCAGAGGCCGAGGCCGCCTCGGCCTCTGAGCTATTCCAGAAGTAGTGAGGAGG
CTTTTTTGGAGGCCTAGGCTTTTGCAAAAAGCTTTCTAGAGGTACCACCGGAGCTTACCATGACCGAGTA
CAAGCCCACGGTGCGCCTCGCCACCCGCGACGACGTCCCCAGGGCCGTACGCACCCTCGCCGCCGCGTTC
GCCGACTACCCCGCCACGCGCCACACCGTCGATCCGGACCGCCACATCGAGCGGGTCACCGAGCTGCAAG
AACTCTTCCTCACGCGCGTCGGGCTCGACATCGGCAAGGTGTGGGTCGCGGACGACGGCGCCGCCGTGGC
GGTCTGGACCACGCCGGAGAGCGTCGAAGCGGGGGCGGTGTTCGCCGAGATCGGCCCGCGCATGGCCGAG
TTGAGCGGTTCCCGGCTGGCCGCGCAGCAACAGATGGAAGGCCTCCTGGCGCCGCACCGGCCCAAGGAGC
CCGCGTGGTTCCTGGCCACCGTCGGCGTCTCGCCCGACCACCAGGGCAAGGGTCTGGGCAGCGCCGTCGT
GCTCCCCGGAGTGGAGGCGGCCGAGCGCGCCGGGGTGCCCGCCTTCCTGGAGACCTCCGCGCCCCGCAAC
CTCCCCTTCTACGAGCGGCTCGGCTTCACCGTCACCGCCGACGTCGAGGTGCCCGAAGGACCGCGCACCT
GGTGCATGACCCGCAAGCCCGGTGCCAGTTAACGAATTCTAGATCTTGAGACAAATGGCAGTATTCATCC
ACAATTTTAAAAGAAAAGGGGGGATTGGGGGGTACAGTGCAGGGGAAAGAATAGTAGACATAATAGCAAC
AGACATACAAACTAAAGAATTACAAAAACAAATTACAAAAATTCAAAATTTTCGGGTTTATTACAGGGAC
AGCAGAGATCCACTTTGGCGCCGGCTCGAGGCCTGCAGGTGCAAAGATGGATAAAGTTTTAAACAGAGAG
GAATCTTTGCAGCTAATGGACCTTCTAGGTCTTGAAAGGAGTGGGAATTGGCTCCGGTGCCCGTCAGTGG
GCAGAGCGCACATCGCCCACAGTCCCCGAGAAGTTGGGGGGAGGGGTCGGCAATTGAACCGGTGCCTAGA
GAAGGTGGCGCGGGGTAAACTGGGAAAGTGATGTCGTGTACTGGCTCCGCCTTTTTCCCGAGGGTGGGGG
AGAACCGTATATAAGTGCAGTAGTCGCCGTGAACGTTCTTTTTCGCAACGGGTTTGCCGCCAGAACACAG
GTAAGTGCCGTGTGTGGTTCCCGCGGGCCTGGCCTCTTTACGGGTTATGGCCCTTGCGTGCCTTGAATTA
CTTCCACCTGGCTGCAGTACGTGATTCTTGATCCCGAGCTTCGGGTTGGAAGTGGGTGGGAGAGTTCGAG
GCCTTGCGCTTAAGGAGCCCCTTCGCCTCGTGCTTGAGTTGAGGCCTGGCCTGGGCGCTGGGGCCGCCGC
GTGCGAATCTGGTGGCACCTTCGCGCCTGTCTCGCTGCTTTCGATAAGTCTCTAGCCATTTAAAATTTTT
GATGACCTGCTGCGACGCTTTTTTTCTGGCAAGATAGTCTTGTAAATGCGGGCCAAGATCTGCACACTGG
TATTTCGGTTTTTGGGGCCGCGGGCGGCGACGGGGCCCGTGCGTCCCAGCGCACATGTTCGGCGAGGCGG
GGCCTGCGAGCGCGGCCACCGAGAATCGGACGGGGGTAGTCTCAAGCTGGCCGGCCTGCTCTGGTGCCTG
GCCTCGCGCCGCCGTGTATCGCCCCGCCCTGGGCGGCAAGGCTGGCCCGGTCGGCACCAGTTGCGTGAGC
GGAAAGATGGCCGCTTCCCGGCCCTGCTGCAGGGAGCTCAAAATGGAGGACGCGGCGCTCGGGAGAGCGG
GCGGGTGAGTCACCCACACAAAGGAAAAGGGCCTTTCCGTCCTCAGCCGTCGCTTCATGTGACTCCACGG
AGTACCGGGCGCCGTCCAGGCACCTCGATTAGTTCTCGAGCTTTTGGAGTACGTCGTCTTTAGGTTGGGG
GGAGGGGTTTTATGCGATGGAGTTTCCCCACACTGAGTGGGTGGAGACTGAAGTTAGGCCAGCTTGGCAC
TTGATGTAATTCTCCTTGGAATTTGCCCTTTTTGAGTTTGGATCTTGGTTCATTCTCAAGCCTCAGACAG
TGGTTCAAAGTTTTTTTCTTCCATTTCAGGTGTCGTGAGGCTAGCACCGCCACCATGGAGGTGGCGGTGC
CCGTGAAGCAGGAGGCCGAGGGCCTGGCGCTGGACTCCCCGTGGCACCGCTTCCGCCGCTTCCACCTGGG
CGACGCGCCGGGCCCGCGGGAGGCGCTGGGGCTGCTCCGCGCCCTGTGCCGGGACTGGCTGCGGCCCGAG
GTGCACACCAAGGAGCAGATGTTGGAGCTGCTGGTGCTGGAACAGTTCCTGAGCGCGCTGCCCGCCGACA
CGCAGGCCTGGGTGTGCAGCCGGCAGCCGCAGAGCGGGGAGGAGGCGGTGGCCCTGCTGGAGGAGCTCTG
GGGGCCAGCAGCCTCCCCCGATGGGTCGTCAGCAACGAGGGTGCCTCAGGATGTGACGCAGGGCCCTGGG
GCCACAGGTGGAAAGGAGGACAGTGGGATGATTCCCTTAGGCACCGCCCCTGGGGCTGAGGGGCCGGCGC
CTGGGGACTCCCAGGCTGTGCGCCCCTACAAGCAGGAGCCCAGCAGCCCCCCGCTGGCGCCTGGCCTGCC
CGCCTTCCTAGCGGCCCCGGGCACCACGTCCTGCCCCGAGTGCGGCAAAACGTCCCTGAAACCAGCTCAC
CTGCTGCGCCACCGGCAGAGCCACTCGGGCGAGAAGCCGCACGCCTGCCCTGAGTGCGGGAAGGCCTTTC
GGCGCAAGGAGCACCTGCGGCGCCACCGCGACACGCACCCCGGCAGCCCCGGCAGCCCCGGGCCCGCGCT
GCGCCCTCTGCCCGCCCGTGAGAAGCCCCACGCGTGCTGCGAGTGTGGCAAGACCTTCTACTGGCGCGAG
CACCTGGTGCGCCACCGCAAGACGCACTCGGGAGCGCGGCCCTTTGCCTGCTGGGAGTGTGGCAAGGGCT
TCGGGCGCCGCGAGCACGTGCTGCGCCACCAGCGCATCCACGGCCGGGCAGCGGCCAGCGCGCAGGGGGC
GGTAGCTCCGGGCCCGGATGGTGGAGGCCCCTTCCCGCCCTGGCCCTTGGGTTAGTAATGAACTAGTCCG
TAACTTGAAAGTATTTCGATTTCTTGGCTTTATATATCTTGTGGAAAGGACGAAATAACTACTCTTGACT
CACCGGCACGCGTTAAGTCGACAATCAACCTCTGGATTACAAAATTTGTGAAAGATTGACTGGTATTCTT
AACTATGTTGCTCCTTTTACGCTATGTGGATACGCTGCTTTAATGCCTTTGTATCATGCTATTGCTTCCC
GTATGGCTTTCATTTTCTCCTCCTTGTATAAATCCTGGTTGCTGTCTCTTTATGAGGAGTTGTGGCCCGT
TGTCAGGCAACGTGGCGTGGTGTGCACTGTGTTTGCTGACGCAACCCCCACTGGTTGGGGCATTGCCACC
ACCTGTCAGCTCCTTTCCGGGACTTTCGCTTTCCCCCTCCCTATTGCCACGGCGGAACTCATCGCCGCCT
GCCTTGCCCGCTGCTGGACAGGGGCTCGGCTGTTGGGCACTGACAATTCCGTGGTGTTGTCGGGGAAATC
ATCGTCCTTTCCTTGGCTGCTCGCCTGTGTTGCCACCTGGATTCTGCGCGGGACGTCCTTCTGCTACGTC
CCTTCGGCCCTCAATCCAGCGGACCTTCCTTCCCGCGGCCTGCTGCCGGCTCTGCGGCCTCTTCCGCGTC
TTCGCCTTCGCCCTCAGACGAGTCGGATCTCCCTTTGGGCCGCCTCCCCGCGTCGACTTTAAGACCAATG
ACTTACAAGGCAGCTGTAGATCTTAGCCACTTTTTAAAAGAAAAGGGGGGACTGGAAGGGCTAATTCACT
CCCAACGAAGACAAGATCTGCTTTTTGCTTGTACTGGGTCTCTCTGGTTAGACCAGATCTGAGCCTGGGA
GCTCTCTGGCTAACTAGGGAACCCACTGCTTAAGCCTCAATAAAGCTTGCCTTGAGTGCTTCAAGTAGTG
TGTGCCCGTCTGTTGTGTGACTCTGGTAACTAGAGATCCCTCAGACCCTTTTAGTCAGTGTGGAAAATCT
CTAGCAGTACGTATAGTAGTTCATGTCATCTTATTATTCAGTATTTATAACTTGCAAAGAAATGAATATC
AGAGAGTGAGAGGAACTTGTTTATTGCAGCTTATAATGGTTACAAATAAAGCAATAGCATCACAAATTTC
ACAAATAAAGCATTTTTTTCACTGCATTCTAGTTGTGGTTTGTCCAAACTCATCAATGTATCTTATCATG
TCTGGCTCTAGCTATCCCGCCCCTAACTCCGCCCATCCCGCCCCTAACTCCGCCCAGTTCCGCCCATTCT
CCGCCCCATGGCTGACTAATTTTTTTTATTTATGCAGAGGCCGAGGCCGCCTCGGCCTCTGAGCTATTCC
AGAAGTAGTGAGGAGGCTTTTTTGGAGGCCTAGGGACGTACCCAATTCGCCCTATAGTGAGTCGTATTAC
GCGCGCTCACTGGCCGTCGTTTTACAACGTCGTGACTGGGAAAACCCTGGCGTTACCCAACTTAATCGCC
TTGCAGCACATCCCCCTTTCGCCAGCTGGCGTAATAGCGAAGAGGCCCGCACCGATCGCCCTTCCCAACA
GTTGCGCAGCCTGAATGGCGAATGGG
[124 nt withheld, positions 6677-6800]
C
[91 nt withheld, positions 6802-6892]
A
[49 nt withheld, positions 6894-6942]
CCTTTGACGTTGGAGTCCACGTTCTTT
[37 nt withheld, positions 6970-7006]
ACCCTATCTCGGTCTATTCTTTTGATTTATAAGGGATTTTGCCGATTTCGGCCTATTGGTTAAAAAATGA
GCTGATTTAACAAAAATTTAACGCGAATTTTAACAAAATATTAACGCTTACAATTTAGGTGGCACTTTTC
GGGGAAATGTGCGCGGAACCCCTATTTGTTTATTTTTCTAAATACATTCAAATATGTATCCGCTCATGAG
ACAATAACCCTGATAAATGCTTCAATAATATTGAAAAAGGAAGAGTATGAGTATTCAACATTTCCGTGTC
GCCCTTATTCCCTTTTTTGCGGCATTTTGCCTTCCTGTTTTTGCTCACCCAGAAACGCTGGTGAAAGTAA
AAGATGCTGAAGATCAGTTGGGTGCACGAGTGGGTTACATCGAACTGGATCTCAACAGCGGTAAGATCCT
TGAGAGTTTTCGCCCCGAAGAACGTTTTCCAATGATGAGCACTTTTAAAGTTCTGCTATGTGGCGCGGTA
TTATCCCGTATTGACGCCGGGCAAGAGCAACTCGGTCGCCGCATACACTATTCTCAGAATGACTTGGTTG
AGTACTCACCAGTCACAGAAAAGCATCTTACGGATGGCATGACAGTAAGAGAATTATGCAGTGCTGCCAT
AACCATGAGTGATAACACTGCGGCCAACTTACTTCTGACAACGATCGGAGGACCGAAGGAGCTAACCGCT
TTTTTGCACAACATGGGGGATCATGTAACTCGCCTTGATCGTTGGGAACCGGAGCTGAATGAAGCCATAC
CAAACGACGAGCGTGACACCACGATGCCTGTAGCAATGGCAACAACGTTGCGCAAACTATTAACTGGCGA
ACTACTTACTCTAGCTTCCCGGCAACAATTAATAGACTGGATGGAGGCGGATAAAGTTGCAGGACCACTT
CTGCGCTCGGCCCTTCCGGCTGGCTGGTTTATTGCTGATAAATCTGGAGCCGGTGAGCGTGGGTCTCGCG
GTATCATTGCAGCACTGGGGCCAGATGGTAAGCCCTCCCGTATCGTAGTTATCTACACGACGGGGAGTCA
GGCAACTATGGATGAACGAAATAGACAGATCGCTGAGATAGGTGCCTCACTGATTAAGCATTGGTAACTG
TCAGACCAAGTTTACTCATATATACTTTAGATTGATTTAAAACTTCATTTTTAATTTAAAAGGATCTAGG
TGAAGATCCTTTTTGATAATCTCATGACCAAAATCCCTTAACGTGAGTTTTCGTTCCACTGAGCGTCAGA
CCCCGTAGAAAAGATCAAAGGATCTTCTTGAGATCCTTTTTTTCTGCGCGTAATCTGCTGCTTGCAAACA
AAAAAACCACCGCTACCAGCGGTGGTTTGTTTGCCGGATCAAGAGCTACCAACTCTTTTTCCGAAGGTAA
CTGGCTTCAGCAGAGCGCAGATACCAAATACTGTTCTTCTAGTGTAGCCGTAGTTAGGCCACCACTTCAA
GAACTCTGTAGCACCGCCTACATACCTCGCTCTGCTAATCCTGTTACCAGTGGCTGCTGCCAGTGGCGAT
AAGTCGTGTCTTACCGGGTTGGACTCAAGACGATAGTTACCGGATAAGGCGCAGCGGTCGGGCTGAACGG
GGGGTTCGTGCACACAGCCCAGCTTGGAGCGAACGACCTACACCGAACTGAGATACCTACAGCGTGAGCT
ATGAGAAAGCGCCACGCTTCCCGAAGGGAGAAAGGCGGACAGGTATCCGGTAAGCGGCAGGGTCGGAACA
GGAGAGCGCACGAGGGAGCTTCCAGGGGGAAACGCCTGGTATCTTTATAGTCCTGTCGGGTTTCGCCACC
TCTGACTTGAGCGTCGATTTTTGTGATGCTCGTCAGGGGGGCGGAGCCTATGGAAAAACGCCAGCAACGC
GGCCTTTTTACGGTTCCTGGCCTTTTGCTGGCCTTTTGCTCACATGTTCTTTCCTGCGTTATCCCCTGAT
TCTGTGGATAACCGTATTACCGCCTTTGAGTGAGCTGATACCGCTCGCCGCAGCCGAACGACCGAGCGCA
GCGAGTCAGTGAGCGAGGAAGCGGAAGAGCGCCCAATACGCAAACCGCCTCTCCCCGCGCGTTGGCCGAT
TCATTAATGCAGCTGGCACGACAGGTTTCCCGACTGGAAAGCGGGCAGTGAGCGCAACGCAATTAATGTG
AGTTAGCTCACTCATTAGGCACCCCAGGCTTTACACTTTATGCTTCCGGCTCGTATGTTGTGTGGAATTG
TGAGCGGATAACAATTTCACACAGGAAACAGCTATGACCATGATTACGCCAAGCGCGCAATTAACCCTCA
CTAAAGGGAACAAAAGCTGGAGCTGCAAGC
