>Addgene plasmid #144228 | TFORF2752 | depositor partial sequence | sequence record 284799 | Insert
ACCGCCACCATGGAGGTGGCGGTGCCCGTGAAGCAGGAGGCCGAGGGCCTGGCGCTGGACTCCCCGTGGC
ACCGCTTCCGCCGCTTCCACCTGGGCGACGCGCCGGGCCCGCGGGAGGCGCTGGGGCTGCTCCGCGCCCT
GTGCCGGGACTGGCTGCGGCCCGAGGTGCACACCAAGGAGCAGATGTTGGAGCTGCTGGTGCTGGAACAG
TTCCTGAGCGCGCTGCCCGCCGACACGCAGGCCTGGGTGTGCAGCCGGCAGCCGCAGAGCGGGGAGGAGG
CGGTGGCCCTGCTGGAGGAGCTCTGGGGGCCAGCAGCCTCCCCCGATGGGTCGTCAGCAACGAGGGTGCC
TCAGGATGTGACGCAGGGCCCTGGGGCCACAGGTGGAAAGGAGGACAGTGGGATGATTCCCTTAGGCACC
GCCCCTGGGGCTGAGGGGCCGGCGCCTGGGGACTCCCAGGCTGTGCGCCCCTACAAGCAGGAGCCCAGCA
GCCCCCCGCTGGCGCCTGGCCTGCCCGCCTTCCTAGCGGCCCCGGGCACCACGTCCTGCCCCGAGTGCGG
CAAAACGTCCCTGAAACCAGCTCACCTGCTGCGCCACCGGCAGAGCCACTCGGGCGAGAAGCCGCACGCC
TGCCCTGAGTGCGGGAAGGCCTTTCGGCGCAAGGAGCACCTGCGGCGCCACCGCGACACGCACCCCGGCA
GCCCCGGCAGCCCCGGGCCCGCGCTGCGCCCTCTGCCCGCCCGTGAGAAGCCCCACGCGTGCTGCGAGTG
TGGCAAGACCTTCTACTGGCGCGAGCACCTGGTGCGCCACCGCAAGACGCACTCGGGAGCGCGGCCCTTT
GCCTGCTGGGAGTGTGGCAAGGGCTTCGGGCGCCGCGAGCACGTGCTGCGCCACCAGCGCATCCACGGCC
GGGCAGCGGCCAGCGCGCAGGGGGCGGTAGCTCCGGGCCCGGATGGTGGAGGCCCCTTCCCGCCCTGGCC
CTTGGGTTAGTAATGAACTAGTCCGTAACTTGAAAGTATTTCGATTTCTTGGCTTTATATATCTTGTGGA
AAGGACGAAATAACTACTCTTGACTCACCGGC
