>Addgene plasmid #144228 | TFORF2752 | depositor partial sequence | sequence record 284800 | Barcode
AATAACTACTCTTGACTCACCGGC
